Addgene plasmid #220438: RT-2
Purpose: (Empty Backbone) Base construct used to create PUP2-DADA/3HA fusion proteins in S. cerevisiae. (aka pBSII/PUP2-DADA/3HA/URA3)
Depositing lab: Marvin Wickens. Depositing organization: University of Wisconsin, Madison. Publication: Protein-RNA networks revealed through covalent RNA marks. Lapointe CP, Wilinski D, Saunders HA, Wickens M. Nat Methods. 2015 Dec;12(12):1163-70. doi: 10.1038/nmeth.3651. Epub 2015 Nov 2. PubMed 26524240.
Backbone
  Vector backbone: pBluescipt II
  Backbone size (bp): 2772
  Vector type: Yeast Expression
  Selectable markers: URA3
Growth in bacteria
  Bacterial resistance: Ampicillin, 100 μg/mL
  Growth temperature: 37°C
  Growth strain: DH5alpha
  Copy number: High Copy
Gene/Insert
  Cloning method: TOPO Cloning
Terms and licenses: Academic/Nonprofit Terms; Industry Terms: Not Available to Industry
How to cite: RT-2 was a gift from Marvin Wickens (Addgene plasmid # 220438 ; http://n2t.net/addgene:220438 ; RRID:Addgene_220438)
