[The description below was written by a language model from this plasmid's Addgene catalogue record and pLannotate feature annotations shown in this document.]
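Description:
RT-2 (also called pBSII/PUP2-DADA/3HA/URA3) is a 5,668 nt pBluescript II-based plasmid catalogued as a yeast expression vector and empty backbone. It serves as the base construct for creating PUP2-DADA/3HA fusion proteins in Saccharomyces cerevisiae. It is propagated in E. coli through the high-copy ColE1/pUC origin and selected with ampicillin via the AmpR (β-lactamase) gene and its promoter. The usual pBluescript elements remain: an f1 phage origin, a lacZα fragment, the lac promoter, operator and CAP site, and T7 and T3 promoters flanking the split remnants of the multiple cloning site. No yeast replication origin (2μ or CEN/ARS) is annotated, so the plasmid would not be expected to persist episomally in yeast. It more plausibly acts as a template or donor for a tagging cassette, although the record does not say how it is deployed.

The payload sits between the two MCS fragments. The annotated parts are a 3xHA epitope tag on the forward strand, followed by the S. cerevisiae URA3 gene with a fragment of its own promoter in the opposite orientation. URA3 allows selection on medium lacking uracil and counterselection with 5-FOA. About 1.5 kb upstream of the 3xHA tag carries no annotation. From the construct's name this region presumably holds the PUP2-DADA coding sequence, but the feature table does not confirm this, and the record does not define "DADA". No yeast promoter for the fusion is annotated, and none is stated in the record. The associated publication concerns mapping protein–RNA networks through covalent RNA marks, which fits a design in which an RNA-binding protein is fused to the PUP2 module, with the HA tag allowing detection of the fusion.
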