Features (pLannotate 1.2.2; 16 found; start..end, strand, type, name):
     30..458     -  rep_origin     f1 ori (sequence partly withheld): f1 bacteriophage origin of replication; arrow indicates direction of (+) strand synthesis
    463..618     -  CDS            lacZα (fragment): LacZα fragment of β-galactosidase; lacZ fragment
    626..644     +  promoter       T7 promoter: promoter for bacteriophage T7 RNA polymerase
    653..694     +  misc_feature   MCS (fragment): pBluescript multiple cloning site
   2234..2323    +  CDS            3xHA: three tandem HA epitope tags
   2427..3230    -  CDS            URA3: orotidine-5'-phosphate decarboxylase, required for uracil biosynthesis; S. cerevisiae URA3; yeast auxotrophic marker, counterselectable with 5-fluoroorotic acid (5-FOA)
   3231..3407    -  promoter       URA3 promoter (fragment): S. cerevisiae URA3
   3407..3467    +  misc_feature   MCS (fragment): pBluescript multiple cloning site
   3480..3498    -  promoter       T3 promoter: promoter for bacteriophage T3 RNA polymerase
   3543..3559    -  protein_bind   lac operator: The lac repressor binds to the lac operator to inhibit transcription in E. coli. This inhibition can be relieved by adding lactose or isopropyl-β-D-thiogalactopyranoside (IPTG). lac repressor encoded by lacI
   3567..3597    -  promoter       lac promoter: promoter for the E. coli lac operon
   3612..3633    -  protein_bind   CAP binding site: CAP binding activates transcription in the presence of cAMP. E. coli catabolite activator protein
   3646..3738    -  CDS            lacI (fragment): lac repressor; lacI; The lac repressor binds to the lac operator to inhibit transcription in E. coli. This inhibition can be relieved by adding lactose or isopropyl-β-D-thiogalactopyranoside (IPTG).
   3921..4509    -  rep_origin     ori: high-copy-number ColE1/pMB1/pBR322/pUC origin of replication
   4680..5540    -  CDS            AmpR: β-lactamase; bla; confers resistance to ampicillin, carbenicillin, and related antibiotics
   5541..5645    -  promoter       AmpR promoter: bla
>Addgene plasmid #220438 | RT-2 | addgene full sequence | sequence record 436949 | Addgene NGS Result
CTAAATTGTAAGCGTTAATATTTTGTTAAAATTCGCGTTAAATTTTTGTTAAATCAGCTCATTTTTTAAC
CAATAGGCCGAAATCGGCAAAATCCCTTATAAATCAAAAGAATAGACCGAGATAGGGT
[37 nt withheld, positions 129-165]
AAAGAACGTGGACTCCAACGTCAAAGG
[49 nt withheld, positions 193-241]
T
[91 nt withheld, positions 243-333]
G
[124 nt withheld, positions 335-458]
CCCATTCGCCATTCAGGCTGCGCAACTGTTGGGAAGGGCGATCGGTGCGGGCCTCTTCGCTATTACGCCA
GCTGGCGAAAGGGGGATGTGCTGCAAGGCGATTAAGTTGGGTAACGCCAGGGTTTTCCCAGTCACGACGT
TGTAAAACGACGGCCAGTGAGCGCGCGTAATACGACTCACTATAGGGCGAATTGGAGCTCCACCGCGGTG
GCGGCCGCTCTAGAACTAGTGGATCCATGACAGTTATTCAGAAGTCGTCTCCTACAGTGAAAGGAGTGAA
GACAACAACATCAGATTGCACCGAAAGACGTCACTCATCGAGTTCACCTTGCAAAATGAGTCAAAACGGA
AGCAGTGGATACTATGAAGGAGATGTTTTACTGGATGATGATGCTCTTGTTTCGATGCCAGAAGCAACGC
TCATTGAGTGCTTTGGTAATCTGGCTGTCACAAAAAGACCTGCACATCTGAGACCTCCGGCAGCTTTCTG
TCTACCGTTTGTATCAATGAACAACGATTTGACGAGCGGACATGCCTTGAAACATATCACATTGACATCA
GTATTCGACGCACTACATCCGTACGTTGCCATGCCGTACATCAACAGAATGGATATATGCTCTGCAATGA
ACGTATATTGGATCAGAAACTGTTTGGAAGCTGAACAATCCGATTTATTTCATCGATTCGCTCTGGAAAT
GCAAGTACATTTGAGTGCATGTTTTGGATGTCGCGTTGTCCTGGATATCTATGGATCAACCAGAAACGGA
TTCGGTACCCGATTCTGTGCTGTTGCAATGTCACTTTCTTTTTCACCGAGTCCACCTTCATGGGCAACCA
ATTCGGATCGAGTGATGAGAGCTGTTGCGAAGGCACTTGTCGATTTTCCGAAAGCAGTTGATGAGAGATA
TGTCAACGCCAAAGTTCCAATTGTCAGATTCAGAAGCAGTGACATGGATATGGAAGCAGACATCAGTTAC
AAGAATGATTTGGCTCTTCACAATACTCAGCTTTTGCAACAATACTGCAAATGGGATCCCGAAAGACTAC
CGACTCTTGGAGTTTGGGTCAAAGCGTGGGCGAAACGAAGTGGAGTTGGAGATGCATCAAAAGGATCGCT
GTCTTCATATGCTTGGATTGTGATGCTTATTCATTATCTTCAGCAAGTCGAACCAATTCCTGTGTTGCCA
TGTCTTCAGGAAATGAACCATCAGAAAAGTGAAAATGTCTACGTCCAAGGTTACAACACGTATTATTGGA
AATTCGTAGACACTGCTCGTACACGACGTTGTCGTGCTTCTGTCGTTGATTTGTTCGTTGGATTCTTGGA
TTACTATGCCACATACTTTGACTACTCCACAAATGTTATCCAGATGGTGTCCAAGAAATTGGAATTCAAA
CCGGATCGCTGGTGCAAGTATCCAATGTGTATTGCTGATCCGTTCGAGACGGATCATAATTTGGCACAAG
GTGTTGATATGCCAATGTTTGAATACATTAGATCGTGTATGGAACACTCGAAGAAAGTATTCACGGATCG
CCGCATGCGCTCGGAGTTTCTTTCGGGATACGGGTTCGACGTTGACGAATTTGATGCAAGGCATCGAGGC
GAAATGAACATGGAAATGGCGTCACAATTTGGGGAATTCCTTCTTCACAAGTGCATAATGGTGAAACAAG
CCCCGAATCGTCAATTCCGTGATCGCAGTATGAGTCAATCGACGAGCATAAGCAACACATCGAGTATTTC
CTCGTCGGGAGGCGGCCGCATCTTTTACCCATACGATGTTCCTGACTATGCGGGCTATCCCTATGACGTC
CCGGACTATGCAGGATCCTATCCATATGACGTTCCAGATTACGCTGCTCAGTGCGGCCGCTAACCGCATA
GGGTAATAACTGATATAATTAAATTGAAGCTCTAATTTGTGAGTTTAGTATACATGCATTTACTTATAAT
ACAGTTTTTTAGTTTTGCTGGCCGCATCTTCTCAAATATGCTTCCCAGCCTGCTTTTCTGTAACGTTCAC
CCTCTACCTTAGCATCCCTTCCCTTTGCAAATAGTCCTCTTCCAACAATAATAATGTCAGATCCTGTAGA
GACCACATCATCCACGGTTCTATACTGTTGACCCAATGCGTCTCCCTTGTCATCTAAACCCACACCGGGT
GTCATAATCAACCAATCGTAACCTTCATCTCTTCCACCCATGTCTCTTTGAGCAATAAAGCCGATAACAA
AATCTTTGTCGCTCTTCGCAATGTCAACAGTACCCTTAGTATATTCTCCAGTAGATAGGGAGCCCTTGCA
TGACAATTCTGCTAACATCAAAAGGCCTCTAGGTTCCTTTGTTACTTCTTCTGCCGCCTGCTTCAAACCG
CTAACAATACCTGGGCCCACCACACCGTGTGCATTCGTAATGTCTGCCCATTCTGCTATTCTGTATACAC
CCGCAGAGTACTGCAATTTGACTGTATTACCAATGTCAGCAAATTTTCTGTCTTCGAAGAGTAAAAAATT
GTACTTGGCGGATAATGCCTTTAGCGGCTTAACTGTGCCCTCCATGGAAAAATCAGTCAAGATATCCACA
TGTGTTTTTAGTAAACAAATTTTGGGACCTAATGCTTCAACTAACTCCAGTAATTCCTTGGTGGTACGAA
CATCCAATGAAGCACACAAGTTTGTTTGCTTTTCGTGCATGATATTAAATAGCTTGGCAGCAACAGGACT
AGGATGAGTAGCAGCACGTTCCTTATATGTAGCTTTCGACATGATTTATCTTCGTTTCCTGCAGGTTTTT
GTTCTGTGCAGTTGGGTTAAGAATACTGGGCAATTTCATGTTTCTTCAACACTACATATGCGTATATATA
CCAATCTAAGTCTGTGCTCCTTCCTTCGTTCTTCCTTCTGTTCGGAGATTACCGAATCAAAAAAATTTCA
AAGAAACCGCTGCAGGAATTCGATATCAAGCTTATCGATACCGTCGACCTCGAGGGGGGGCCCGGTACCC
AGCTTTTGTTCCCTTTAGTGAGGGTTAATTGCGCGCTTGGCGTAATCATGGTCATAGCTGTTTCCTGTGT
GAAATTGTTATCCGCTCACAATTCCACACAACATACGAGCCGGGAGCATAAAGTGTAAAGCCTGGGGTGC
CTAATGAGTGAGCTAACTCACATTAATTGCGTTGCGCTCACTGCCCGCTTTCCAGTCGGGAAACCTGTCG
TGCCAGCTGCATTAATGAATCGGCCAACGCGCGGGGAGAGGCGGTTTGCGTATTGGGCGCTCTTCCGCTT
CCTCGCTCACTGACTCGCTGCGCTCGGTCGTTCGGCTGCGGCGAGCGGTATCAGCTCACTCAAAGGCGGT
AATACGGTTATCCACAGAATCAGGGGATAACGCAGGAAAGAACATGTGAGCAAAAGGCCAGCAAAAGGCC
AGGAACCGTAAAAAGGCCGCGTTGCTGGCGTTTTTCCATAGGCTCCGCCCCCCTGACGAGCATCACAAAA
ATCGACGCTCAAGTCAGAGGTGGCGAAACCCGACAGGACTATAAAGATACCAGGCGTTTCCCCCTGGAAG
CTCCCTCGTGCGCTCTCCTGTTCCGACCCTGCCGCTTACCGGATACCTGTCCGCCTTTCTCCCTTCGGGA
AGCGTGGCGCTTTCTCATAGCTCACGCTGTAGGTATCTCAGTTCGGTGTAGGTCGTTCGCTCCAAGCTGG
GCTGTGTGCACGAACCCCCCGTTCAGCCCGACCGCTGCGCCTTATCCGGTAACTATCGTCTTGAGTCCAA
CCCGGTAAGACACGACTTATCGCCACTGGCAGCAGCCACTGGTAACAGGATTAGCAGAGCGAGGTATGTA
GGCGGTGCTACAGAGTTCTTGAAGTGGTGGCCTAACTACGGCTACACTAGAAGAACAGTATTTGGTATCT
GCGCTCTGCTGAAGCCAGTTACCTTCGGAAAAAGAGTTGGTAGCTCTTGATCCGGCAAACAAACCACCGC
TGGTAGCGGTGGTTTTTTTGTTTGCAAGCAGCAGATTACGCGCAGAAAAAAAGGATCTCAAGAAGATCCT
TTGATCTTTTCTACGGGGTCTGACGCTCAGTGGAACGAAAACTCACGTTAAGGGATTTTGGTCATGAGAT
TATCAAAAAGGATCTTCACCTAGATCCTTTTAAATTAAAAATGAAGTTTTAAATCAATCTAAAGTATATA
TGAGTAAACTTGGTCTGACAGTTACCAATGCTTAATCAGTGAGGCACCTATCTCAGCGATCTGTCTATTT
CGTTCATCCATAGTTGCCTGACTCCCCGTCGTGTAGATAACTACGATACGGGAGGGCTTACCATCTGGCC
CCAGTGCTGCAATGATACCGCGAGACCCACGCTCACCGGCTCCAGATTTATCAGCAATAAACCAGCCAGC
CGGAAGGGCCGAGCGCAGAAGTGGTCCTGCAACTTTATCCGCCTCCATCCAGTCTATTAATTGTTGCCGG
GAAGCTAGAGTAAGTAGTTCGCCAGTTAATAGTTTGCGCAACGTTGTTGCCATTGCTACAGGCATCGTGG
TGTCACGCTCGTCGTTTGGTATGGCTTCATTCAGCTCCGGTTCCCAACGATCAAGGCGAGTTACATGATC
CCCCATGTTGTGCAAAAAAGCGGTTAGCTCCTTCGGTCCTCCGATCGTTGTCAGAAGTAAGTTGGCCGCA
GTGTTATCACTCATGGTTATGGCAGCACTGCATAATTCTCTTACTGTCATGCCATCCGTAAGATGCTTTT
CTGTGACTGGTGAGTACTCAACCAAGTCATTCTGAGAATAGTGTATGCGGCGACCGAGTTGCTCTTGCCC
GGCGTCAATACGGGATAATACCGCGCCACATAGCAGAACTTTAAAAGTGCTCATCATTGGAAAACGTTCT
TCGGGGCGAAAACTCTCAAGGATCTTACCGCTGTTGAGATCCAGTTCGATGTAACCCACTCGTGCACCCA
ACTGATCTTCAGCATCTTTTACTTTCACCAGCGTTTCTGGGTGAGCAAAAACAGGAAGGCAAAATGCCGC
AAAAAAGGGAATAAGGGCGACACGGAAATGTTGAATACTCATACTCTTCCTTTTTCAATATTATTGAAGC
ATTTATCAGGGTTATTGTCTCATGAGCGGATACATATTTGAATGTATTTAGAAAAATAAACAAATAGGGG
TTCCGCGCACATTTCCCCGAAAAGTGCCAC
